>Addgene plasmid #212414 | pTwist-SARS-CoV-2 Spike-deltaC18 Q957R (CGG) | addgene full sequence | sequence record 431646 | Addgene NGS Result
ATGTTTGTGTTCCTCGTTCTCCTGCCCCTCGTTTCTTCCCAATGCGTGAACCTCACAACTAGAACGCAGC
TCCCACCCGCTTACACGAACTCTTTTACTCGTGGAGTATACTATCCCGATAAAGTCTTTAGGTCCAGTGT
CCTTCATTCTACTCAAGACCTTTTCCTGCCATTCTTCTCAAATGTCACCTGGTTCCATGCTATCCACGTT
TCTGGCACCAACGGAACTAAACGATTTGATAATCCCGTCTTGCCATTTAACGATGGCGTATACTTTGCCT
CAACGGAGAAGTCCAACATTATCCGGGGATGGATATTTGGCACCACCCTGGACTCCAAGACACAGTCTCT
CCTCATTGTGAACAACGCCACCAATGTCGTCATCAAAGTCTGTGAATTTCAATTTTGTAACGATCCCTTT
CTCGGGGTTTATTATCATAAGAATAACAAGTCTTGGATGGAGTCAGAGTTCCGCGTTTACAGTTCCGCTA
ACAACTGTACTTTTGAGTACGTTTCCCAACCATTTCTCATGGATCTTGAAGGGAAGCAAGGCAACTTCAA
GAATCTCCGCGAATTTGTGTTTAAGAATATAGACGGCTACTTCAAAATTTATAGCAAGCATACCCCGATA
AATCTGGTTCGGGATCTCCCTCAAGGCTTCTCCGCGTTGGAACCCCTCGTGGACTTGCCGATTGGCATCA
ACATCACCCGGTTCCAAACCCTTCTTGCCCTTCATCGAAGCTACCTCACGCCTGGCGACAGTAGTAGTGG
TTGGACAGCGGGCGCAGCAGCCTACTATGTGGGATATTTGCAACCACGCACCTTTCTTCTCAAATATAAC
GAAAACGGAACAATTACCGATGCCGTAGACTGTGCCCTCGATCCCCTGTCCGAAACTAAATGCACACTCA
AGTCCTTCACAGTTGAGAAAGGCATATACCAAACCAGTAACTTCCGCGTCCAACCCACCGAATCCATTGT
TCGATTCCCTAACATCACCAATTTGTGTCCTTTCGGTGAAGTATTTAATGCCACTCGATTTGCATCAGTT
TATGCCTGGAATCGCAAGCGAATATCAAATTGTGTTGCAGATTATAGTGTCCTGTATAATAGCGCATCAT
TCAGCACTTTTAAGTGTTATGGGGTCAGCCCTACGAAATTGAATGACTTGTGTTTTACCAACGTTTACGC
AGATTCTTTCGTCATACGCGGCGACGAAGTCCGACAGATTGCACCGGGGCAAACCGGAAAGATAGCAGAC
TATAATTATAAGTTGCCGGATGACTTCACCGGCTGCGTTATAGCATGGAACTCCAATAATCTCGATTCAA
AAGTCGGCGGCAACTATAATTATCTTTACCGCCTGTTTCGCAAGTCAAATCTGAAGCCCTTTGAACGTGA
CATCTCCACCGAAATTTATCAAGCTGGCAGCACCCCATGTAATGGAGTGGAAGGGTTTAACTGTTATTTT
CCCCTTCAATCATACGGATTTCAACCAACAAATGGGGTGGGCTATCAACCATATCGGGTGGTAGTCTTGA
GCTTTGAGCTGCTCCACGCACCGGCTACAGTTTGCGGACCGAAGAAAAGCACTAACCTGGTGAAGAATAA
ATGTGTGAACTTCAACTTTAATGGGCTCACCGGAACAGGGGTGCTGACAGAATCAAACAAGAAATTTCTC
CCTTTTCAACAATTTGGTAGAGACATTGCCGATACCACAGATGCCGTCCGCGATCCGCAAACACTGGAAA
TCCTCGATATAACACCCTGTAGCTTCGGCGGGGTCAGCGTGATAACTCCCGGAACGAACACATCCAACCA
AGTGGCTGTCCTGTATCAAGATGTCAACTGTACCGAAGTCCCTGTGGCGATACACGCCGACCAACTGACA
CCCACCTGGAGAGTCTACTCAACAGGTTCCAATGTCTTTCAAACTAGAGCGGGTTGTCTCATTGGCGCTG
AGCATGTCAATAATTCATACGAATGTGATATTCCTATTGGGGCAGGAATCTGTGCGTCTTATCAAACTCA
AACGAACTCACCACGGCGCGCTCGCTCAGTAGCCAGCCAGTCCATAATCGCCTATACCATGAGTCTCGGG
GCTGAGAACTCCGTGGCTTATTCAAACAATTCCATCGCAATCCCAACTAACTTTACCATTAGCGTTACCA
CGGAAATCTTGCCCGTCAGCATGACTAAGACGAGCGTAGACTGTACGATGTATATCTGTGGGGATTCCAC
CGAGTGTAGCAACCTCTTGCTTCAATACGGGTCTTTCTGTACTCAACTCAACCGAGCATTGACCGGAATT
GCGGTCGAACAAGACAAGAATACCCAAGAGGTGTTCGCACAAGTAAAGCAAATATACAAAACGCCGCCAA
TCAAAGATTTTGGCGGGTTTAATTTTAGCCAAATACTGCCAGACCCATCTAAGCCTTCAAAACGCAGCTT
TATCGAGGATCTGCTGTTCAACAAAGTTACGTTGGCTGACGCGGGTTTCATTAAGCAGTATGGGGATTGT
TTGGGAGACATTGCGGCCCGCGACCTTATCTGTGCTCAAAAATTCAATGGGTTGACAGTTCTGCCCCCTC
TGCTCACTGATGAGATGATTGCACAGTATACATCAGCATTGTTGGCAGGAACCATTACATCCGGCTGGAC
TTTTGGCGCGGGTGCGGCCCTTCAAATACCTTTCGCTATGCAAATGGCTTACAGATTCAATGGGATTGGT
GTCACGCAAAATGTATTGTATGAAAATCAGAAGCTGATCGCTAATCAATTTAACAGCGCGATTGGCAAGA
TCCAAGATTCACTGTCAAGCACAGCGTCCGCCCTCGGCAAACTCCAAGATGTTGTGAATCAAAACGCCCG
GGCCCTGAATACCCTCGTGAAGCAACTGAGTTCTAACTTCGGCGCAATCTCCAGCGTCCTCAACGACATA
TTGTCCAGACTTGATAAGGTGGAAGCCGAGGTGCAAATTGATCGGCTCATCACAGGCAGGCTCCAGTCAC
TCCAAACTTATGTGACACAACAGTTGATCCGGGCTGCTGAGATACGAGCAAGCGCCAACCTGGCCGCCAC
TAAAATGTCAGAGTGCGTGCTCGGGCAGTCCAAACGGGTTGACTTTTGTGGCAAGGGCTATCACTTGATG
TCCTTCCCCCAATCCGCCCCACATGGAGTGGTCTTTCTCCACGTCACTTATGTCCCTGCTCAAGAGAAGA
ACTTTACGACAGCTCCAGCAATCTGTCACGATGGCAAAGCGCACTTTCCCAGGGAAGGCGTTTTCGTCAG
TAATGGCACGCATTGGTTTGTGACCCAAAGGAATTTCTATGAACCCCAAATCATAACCACTGACAATACA
TTTGTCTCAGGCAACTGTGATGTGGTCATTGGGATCGTGAACAACACGGTATATGATCCCCTGCAACCCG
AGTTGGATAGCTTCAAAGAGGAATTGGATAAATACTTTAAGAATCATACTTCACCCGATGTTGATCTCGG
GGACATATCAGGAATAAATGCAAGTGTCGTCAACATTCAGAAAGAGATTGATCGCCTTAATGAGGTCGCC
AAGAACTTGAATGAATCTTTGATCGACTTGCAAGAACTGGGCAAATACGAACAATATATTAAATGGCCCT
GGTACATTTGGTTGGGCTTTATCGCCGGACTTATAGCTATCGTTATGGTCACAATTATGTTGTGCTGTAT
GACTAGCTGTTGTTCCTGCTTGAAAGGATGTTGCAGTTGCGGATCTTGTTGTAAATAAAGGATCCTCTAG
AAGTTGTCTCCTCCTGCACTGACTGACTGATACAATCGATTTCTGGATCCGCAGGCCTAATCAACCTCTG
GATTACAAAATTTGTGAAAGATTGACTGGTATTCTTAACTATGTTGCTCCTTTTACGCTATGTGGATACG
CTGCTTTAATGCCTTTGTATCATGCTATTGCTTCCCGTATGGCTTTCATTTTCTCCTCCTTGTATAAATC
CTGGTTGCTGTCTCTTTATGAGGAGTTGTGGCCCGTTGTCAGGCAACGTGGCGTGGTGTGCACTGTGTTT
GCTGACGCAACCCCCACTGGTTGGGGCATTGCCACCACCTGTCAGCTCCTTTCCGGGACTTTCGCTTTCC
CCCTCCCTATTGCCACGGCGGAACTCATCGCCGCCTGCCTTGCCCGCTGCTGGACAGGGGCTCGGCTGTT
GGGCACTGACAATTCCGTGGTGTTGTCGGGGAAGCTGACGTCCTTTCCATGGCTGCTCGCCTGTGTTGCC
ACCTGGATTCTGCGCGGGACGTCCTTCTGCTACGTCCCTTCGGCCCTCAATCCAGCGGACCTTCCTTCCC
GCGGCCTGCTGCCGGCTCTGCGGCCTCTTCCGCGTCTTCGCCTTCGCCCTCAGACGAGTCGGATCTCCCT
TTGGGCCGCCTCCCCGCCTGTCTAGCTTGACTGACTGAGATACAGCGTACCTTCAGCTCACAGACATGAT
AAGATACATTGATGAGTTTGGACAAACCACAACTAGAATGCAGTGAAAAAAATGCTTTATTTGTGAAATT
TGTGATGCTATTGCTTTATTTGTAACCATTATAAGCTGCAATAAACAAGTTAACAACAACAATTGCATTC
ATTTTATGTTTCAGGTTCAGGGGGAGGTGTGGGAGGTTTTTTAAAGCAAGTAAAACCTCTACAAATGTGG
TATTGGCCCATCTCTATCGGTATCGTAGCATAACCCCTTGGGGCCTCTAAACGGGTCTTGAGGGGTTTTT
TGTGCCCCTCGGGCCGGATTGCTATCTACCGGCATTGGCGCAGAAAAAAATGCCTGATGCGACGCTGCGC
GTCTTATACTCCCACATATGCCAGATTCAGCAACGGATACGGCTTCCCCAACTTGCCCACTTCCATACGT
GTCCTCCTTACCAGAAATTTATCCTTAAGGTCGTCAGCTATCCTGCAGGCGATCTCTCGATTTCGATCAA
GACATTCCTTTAATGGTCTTTTCTGGACACCACTAGGGGTCAGAAGTAGTTCATCAAACTTTCTTCCCTC
CCTAATCTCATTGGTTACCTTGGGCTATCGAAACTTAATTAAGCGATCTGCATCTCAATTAGTCAGCAAC
CATAGTCCCGCCCCTAACTCCGCCCATCCCGCCCCTAACTCCGCCCAGTTCCGCCCATTCTCCGCCCCAT
CGCTGACTAATTTTTTTTATTTATGCAGAGGCCGAGGCCGCCTCGGCCTCTGAGCTATTCCAGAAGTAGT
GAGGAGGCTTTTTTGGAGGCCTAGGCTTTTGCAAAGGAGGTAGCCAACATGATTGAACAAGATGGATTGC
ACGCAGGTTCTCCCGCCGCTTGGGTGGAGAGGCTATTCGGCTATGACTGGGCACAACAGACAATCGGCTG
CTCTGATGCCGCCGTGTTCCGGCTGTCAGCGCAGGGGCGCCCGGTTCTTTTTGTCAAGACCGACCTGTCC
GGTGCCCTGAATGAACTCCAGGACGAGGCAGCGCGGCTATCGTGGCTGGCCACGACGGGCGTTCCTTGCG
CAGCTGTGCTCGACGTTGTCACTGAAGCGGGAAGGGACTGGCTGCTATTGGGCGAAGTGCCGGGGCAGGA
TCTCCTGTCATCTCACCTTGCTCCTGCCGAGAAAGTATCCATCATGGCTGATGCAATGCGGCGGCTGCAT
ACGCTTGATCCGGCTACCTGCCCATTCGACCACCAAGCGAAACATCGCATCGAGCGAGCACGTACTCGGA
TGGAAGCCGGTCTTGTCGATCAGGATGATCTGGACGAAGAGCATCAGGGGCTCGCGCCAGCCGAACTGTT
CGCCAGGCTCAAGGCGCGGATGCCCGACGGCGAGGATCTCGTCGTGACCCACGGCGATGCCTGCTTGCCG
AATATCATGGTGGAAAATGGCCGCTTTTCTGGATTCATCGACTGTGGCCGGCTGGGTGTGGCGGACCGCT
ATCAGGACATAGCGTTGGCTACCCGTGATATTGCTGAAGAGCTTGGCGGCGAATGGGCTGACCGCTTCCT
CGTGCTTTACGGTATCGCCGCTCCCGATTCGCAGCGCATCGCCTTCTATCGCCTTCTTGACGAGTTCTTC
TAGTATGTAAGCCCTGTGCCTTCTAGTTGCCAGCCATCTGTTGTTTGCCCCTCCCCCGTGCCTTCCTTGA
CCCTGGAAGGTGCCACTCCCACTGTCCTTTCCTAATAAAATGAGGAAATTGCATCGCATTGTCTGAGTAG
GTGTCATTCTATTCTGGGGGGTGGGGTGGGGCAGGACAGCAAGGGGGAGGATTGGGAAGACAATAGCAGG
CATGCTGGGGATGCGGTGGGCTCTATGGTTAATTAACCAGTCAAGTCAGCTACTTGGCGAGATCGACTTG
TCTGGGTTTCGACTACGCTCAGAATTGCGTCAGTCAAGTTCGATCTGGTCCTTGCTATTGCACCCGTTCT
CCGATTACGAGTTTCATTTAAATCATGTGAGCAAAAGGCCAGCAAAAGGCCAGGAACCGTAAAAAGGCCG
CGTTGCTGGCGTTTTTCCATAGGCTCCGCCCCCCTGACGAGCATCACAAAAATCGACGCTCAAGTCAGAG
GTGGCGAAACCCGACAGGACTATAAAGATACCAGGCGTTTCCCCCTGGAAGCTCCCTCGTGCGCTCTCCT
GTTCCGACCCTGCCGCTTACCGGATACCTGTCCGCCTTTCTCCCTTCGGGAAGCGTGGCGCTTTCTCATA
GCTCACGCTGTAGGTATCTCAGTTCGGTGTAGGTCGTTCGCTCCAAGCTGGGCTGTGTGCACGAACCCCC
CGTTCAGCCCGACCGCTGCGCCTTATCCGGTAACTATCGTCTTGAGTCCAACCCGGTAAGACACGACTTA
TCGCCACTGGCAGCAGCCACTGGTAACAGGATTAGCAGAGCGAGGTATGTAGGCGGTGCTACAGAGTTCT
TGAAGTGGTGGCCTAACTACGGCTACACTAGAAGAACAGTATTTGGTATCTGCGCTCTGCTGAAGCCAGT
TACCTTCGGAAAAAGAGTTGGTAGCTCTTGATCCGGCAAACAAACCACCGCTGGTAGCGGTGGTTTTTTT
GTTTGCAAGCAGCAGATTACGCGCAGAAAAAAAGGATCTCAAGAAGATCCTTTGATCTTTTCTACGGGGT
CTGACGCTCAGTGGAACGAAAACTCACGTTAAGGGATTTTGGTCATGAGATTATCAAAAAGGATCTTCAC
CTAGATCCTTTTAAATTAAAAATGAAGTTTTAAATCAATCTAAAGTATATATGAGTAAACTTGGTCTGAC
AGTTACCAATGCTTAATCAGTGAGGCACCTATCTCAGCGATCTGTCTATTTCGTTCATCCATAGTTGCAT
TTAAATTTCCGAACTCTCCAAGGCCCTCGTCGGAAAATCTTCAAACCTTTCGTCCGATCCATCTTGCAGG
CTACCTCTCGAACGAACTATCGCAAGTCTCTTGGCCGGCCTTGCGCCTTGGCTATTGCTTGGCAGCGCCT
ATCGCCAGGTATTACTCCAATCCCGAATATCCGAGATCGGGATCACCCGAGAGAAGTTCAACCTACATCC
TCAATCCCGATCTATCCGAGATCCGAGGAATATCGAAATCGGGGCGCGCCTGGTGTACCGAGAACGATCC
TCTCAGTGCGAGTCTCGACGATCCATATCGTTGCTTGGCAGTCAGCCAGTCGGAATCCAGCTTGGGACCC
AGGAAGTCCAATCGTCAGATATTGTACTCAAGCCTGGTCACGGCAGCGTACCGATCTGTTTAAACCTAGA
TATTGATAGTCTGATCGGTCAACGTATAATCGAGTCCTAGCTTTTGCAAACATCTATCAAGAGACAGGAT
CAGCAGGAGGCTTTCGCATGAGTATTCAACATTTCCGTGTCGCCCTTATTCCCTTTTTTGCGGCATTTTG
CCTTCCTGTTTTTGCTCACCCAGAAACGCTGGTGAAAGTAAAAGATGCTGAAGATCAGTTGGGTGCGCGA
GTGGGTTACATCGAACTGGATCTCAACAGCGGTAAGATCCTTGAGAGTTTTCGCCCCGAAGAACGCTTTC
CAATGATGAGCACTTTTAAAGTTCTGCTATGTGGCGCGGTATTATCCCGTATTGACGCCGGGCAAGAGCA
ACTCGGTCGCCGCATACACTATTCTCAGAATGACTTGGTTGAGTATTCACCAGTCACAGAAAAGCATCTT
ACGGATGGCATGACAGTAAGAGAATTATGCAGTGCTGCCATAACCATGAGTGATAACACTGCGGCCAACT
TACTTCTGACAACGATTGGAGGACCGAAGGAGCTAACCGCTTTTTTGCACAACATGGGGGATCATGTAAC
TCGCCTTGATCGTTGGGAACCGGAGCTGAATGAAGCCATACCAAACGACGAGCGTGACACCACGATGCCT
GTAGCAATGGCAACAACCTTGCGTAAACTATTAACTGGCGAACTACTTACTCTAGCTTCCCGGCAACAGT
TGATAGACTGGATGGAGGCGGATAAAGTTGCAGGACCACTTCTGCGCTCGGCCCTTCCGGCTGGCTGGTT
TATTGCTGATAAATCTGGAGCCGGTGAGCGTGGGTCTCGCGGTATCATTGCAGCACTGGGGCCAGATGGT
AAGCCCTCCCGTATCGTAGTTATCTACACGACGGGGAGTCAGGCAACTATGGATGAACGAAATAGACAGA
TCGCTGAGATAGGTGCCTCACTGATTAAGCATTGGTAACCGATTCTAGGTGCATTGGCGCAGAAAAAAAT
GCCTGATGCGACGCTGCGCGTCTTATACTCCCACATATGCCAGATTCAGCAACGGATACGGCTTCCCCAA
CTTGCCCACTTCCATACGTGTCCTCCTTACCAGAAATTTATCCTTAAGATCCCGAATCGTTTAAACTCGA
CTCTGGCTCTATCGAATCTCCGTCGTTTCGAGCTTACGCGAACAGCCGTGGCGCTCATTTGCTCGTCGGG
CATCGAATCTCGTCAGCTATCGTCAGCTTACCTTTTTGGCAGCGATCGCGGCTCCCGACATCTTGGACCA
TTAGCTCCACAGGTATCTTCTTCCCTCTAGTGGTCATAACAGCAGCTTCAGCTACCTCTCAATTCAAAAA
ACCCCTCAAGACCCGTTTAGAGGCCCCAAGGGGTTATGCTATCAATCGTTGCGTTACACACACAAAAAAC
CAACACACATCCATCTTCGATGGATAGCGATTTTATTATCTAACTGCTGATCGAGTGTAGCCAGATCTAG
TAATCAATTACGGGGTCATTAGTTCATAGCCCATATATGGAGTTCCGCGTTACATAACTTACGGTAAATG
GCCCGCCTGGCTGACCGCCCAACGACCCCCGCCCATTGACGTCAATAATGACGTATGTTCCCATAGTAAC
GCCAATAGGGACTTTCCATTGACGTCAATGGGTGGAGTATTTACGGTAAACTGCCCACTTGGCAGTACAT
CAAGTGTATCATATGCCAAGTACGCCCCCTATTGACGTCAATGACGGTAAATGGCCCGCCTGGCATTATG
CCCAGTACATGACCTTATGGGACTTTCCTACTTGGCAGTACATCTACGTATTAGTCATCGCTATTACCAT
GCTGATGCGGTTTTGGCAGTACATCAATGGGCGTGGATAGCGGTTTGACTCACGGGGATTTCCAAGTCTC
CACCCCATTGACGTCAATGGGAGTTTGTTTTGGCACCAAAATCAACGGGACTTTCCAAAATGTCGTAACA
ACTCCGCCCCATTGACGCAAATGGGCGGTAGGCGTGTACGGTGGGAGGTCTATATAAGCAGAGCTGGTTT
AGTGAACCGTCAGATCGCCTGGAGACGCCATCCACGCTGTTTTGACCTCCATAGAAGACACCGGGACCGA
TCCAGCCTCCCCTCGAAGCTTACATGTGGTACCGAGCTCGGATCCTGAGAACTTCAGGGTGAGTCTATGG
GACCCTTGATGTTTTCTTTCCCCTTCTTTTCTATGGTTAAGTTCATGTCATAGGAAGGGGAGAAGTAACA
GGGTACACATATTGACCAAATCAGGGTAATTTTGCATTTGTAATTTTAAAAAATGCTTTCTTCTTTTAAT
ATACTTTTTTGTTTATCTTATTTCTAATACTTTCCCTAATCTCTTTCTTTCAGGGCAATAATGATACAAT
GTATCATGCCTCTTTGCACCATTCTAAAGAATAACAGTGATAATTTCTGGGTTAAGGCAATAGCAATATT
TCTGCATATAAATATTTCTGCATATAAATTGTAACTGATGTAAGAGGTTTCATATTGCTAATAGCAGCTA
CAATCCAGCTACCATTCTGCTTTTATTTTATGGTTGGGATAAGGCTGGATTATTCTGAGTCCAAGCTAGG
CCCTTTTGCTAATCATGTTCATACCTCTTATCTTCCTCCCACAGCTCCTGGGCAACGTGCTGGTCTGTGT
GCTGGCCCATCACTTTGGCAAAGGCGGCCGCC
Features (pLannotate 1.2.2; 21 found; start..end, strand, type, name):
      1..3765    +  CDS            S: SPIKE_SARS2 - Experimental evidence at protein level: Swiss-Prot protein existence level 1. [Spike glycoprotein]: May down-regulate host tetherin (BST2) by lysosomal degradation, thereby counteracting its antiviral activity. From Severe acute respiratory syndrome coronavirus 2 (2019-nCoV) (SARS-CoV-2).
   3839..4427    +  misc_feature   WPRE: woodchuck hepatitis virus posttranscriptional regulatory element
   4480..4601    -  polyA_signal   SV40 poly(A) signal: SV40 polyadenylation signal
   4624..4693    -  CDS            large T antigen (fragment): large T antigen from SV40 (simian virus 40)
   4716..4762    +  terminator     T7 terminator: transcription terminator for bacteriophage T7 RNA polymerase
   4792..4928    +  terminator     rrnG terminator: transcription terminator from the E. coli ribosomal RNA rrnG operon (Albrechtsen et al., 1991)
   4973..5044    +  misc_feature   3' β-globin insulator: insulator downstream of the human β-globin locus (Farrell et al., 2002)
   5089..5285    +  promoter       SV40 promoter: SV40 early promoter
   5299..6090    +  CDS            neo: KKA2_KLEPN - Also known as kan, nptII. Experimental evidence at protein level: Swiss-Prot protein existence level 1. Resistance to kanamycin, neomycin, paromomycin, ribostamycin, butirosin and gentamicin B. From Klebsiella pneumoniae.
   6104..6328    +  polyA_signal   bGH poly(A) signal: bovine growth hormone polyadenylation signal
   6524..7112    -  rep_origin     ori: high-copy-number ColE1/pMB1/pBR322/pUC origin of replication
   7284..7348    -  CDS            bla(M) (fragment): β-lactamase lacking the signal sequence; bla(M); allows cytosolic expression of β-lactamase
   7858..8718    +  CDS            AmpR: β-lactamase; bla; confers resistance to ampicillin, carbenicillin, and related antibiotics
   8731..8867    +  terminator     rrnG terminator: transcription terminator from the E. coli ribosomal RNA rrnG operon (Albrechtsen et al., 1991)
   9019..9090    +  misc_feature   5' β-globin insulator: insulator upstream of the human β-globin locus (Farrell et al., 2002)
   9095..9141    -  terminator     T7 terminator: transcription terminator for bacteriophage T7 RNA polymerase
   9159..9207    -  polyA_signal   poly(A) signal: synthetic polyadenylation signal
   9288..9591    +  enhancer       CMV enhancer: human cytomegalovirus immediate early enhancer
   9664..9681    -  promoter       CMV promoter (fragment): human cytomegalovirus (CMV) immediate early promoter
   9744..9795    +  promoter       CMVd2 promoter: truncated human cytomegalovirus (CMV) immediate early promoter that yields moderately reduced expression relative to the full-length promoter
   9929..10404   +  intron         β-globin intron: internally truncated intron from human β-globin
