[The description below was written by a language model from this plasmid's Addgene catalogue record and pLannotate feature annotations shown in this document.]
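Description:
pTwist-SARS-CoV-2 Spike-deltaC18 Q957R (CGG) is a mammalian expression plasmid built on the Twist pTwist-CMV-BetaGlobin-WPRE-Neo backbone, made to supply a mutant SARS-CoV-2 spike glycoprotein for pseudovirus production. It is propagated in E. coli as a high-copy plasmid through a ColE1/pUC-type origin and selected with ampicillin via the AmpR β-lactamase gene. A separate cassette, consisting of the SV40 early promoter, the neo (nptII) coding sequence and a bGH polyadenylation signal, provides a neomycin-class selectable marker for mammalian cells.

The payload is a spike open reading frame of about 3.8 kb carrying the Q957R substitution. The "(CGG)" in the name presumably indicates the arginine codon used, and "deltaC18" indicates removal of the last 18 C-terminal residues. This kind of cytoplasmic tail truncation is commonly used to improve spike incorporation into pseudotyped particles, although the record does not explain it.

The catalogue lists the promoter as CAG, but the feature table and the backbone name point to a CMV enhancer with CMV promoter elements followed by a truncated human β-globin intron, so this discrepancy should be noted. Downstream of the insert, a WPRE enhances transcript stability and expression, and an SV40 poly(A) signal lies in the 3' region, although it is annotated on the reverse strand. The expression unit is bracketed by β-globin insulator elements and by bacterial and T7 terminators, which limit read-through from neighbouring sequences.

The plasmid carries no viral packaging elements of its own, so it would serve as the envelope-expressing component co-transfected with separate particle-forming plasmids. The associated study examined SARS-CoV-2 escape from mRNA vaccine-induced humoral immunity.
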