Addgene plasmid #212414: pTwist-SARS-CoV-2 Spike-deltaC18 Q957R (CGG)
Purpose: Encodes SARS-CoV-2 spike Q957R for pseudovirus production
Depositing lab: Alejandro Balazs. Depositing organization: Massachusetts General Hospital. Publication: Ongoing evolution of SARS-CoV-2 drives escape from mRNA vaccine-induced humoral immunity. Roederer AL, Cao Y, Denis KS, Sheehan ML, Li CJ, Lam EC, Gregory DJ, Poznansky MC, Iafrate AJ, Canaday DH, Gravenstein S, Garcia-Beltran WF, Balazs AB. medRxiv [Preprint]. 2024 Mar 7:2024.03.05.24303815. doi: 10.1101/2024.03.05.24303815. PubMed 38496628.
Backbone
  Vector backbone: pTwist-CMV-BetaGlobin-WPRE-Neo
  Backbone manufacturer: Twist
  Vector type: Mammalian Expression
Growth in bacteria
  Bacterial resistance: Ampicillin, 100 μg/mL
  Growth temperature: 37°C
  Growth strain: DH5alpha
  Copy number: High Copy
Gene/Insert
  Gene/Insert name: SARS-CoV-2 Spike Q957R
  Species: Severe acute respiratory syndrome coronavirus 2
  Mutation: Q957R
  Entrez Gene: S (a.k.a. GU280_gp02, spike glycoprotein)
  Promoter: CAG
  Cloning method: Ligation Independent Cloning
Terms and licenses: Academic/Nonprofit Terms; Industry Terms: Not Available to Industry
Depositor comments: Please visit https://www.medrxiv.org/content/10.1101/2024.03.05.24303815v1 for medRxiv preprint.
How to cite: pTwist-SARS-CoV-2 Spike-deltaC18 Q957R (CGG) was a gift from Alejandro Balazs (Addgene plasmid # 212414 ; http://n2t.net/addgene:212414 ; RRID:Addgene_212414)
